Addgene plasmid #71009: pFOSGE_COF4C01
Purpose: Gateway entry clone
Depositing lab: Alexander Stark. Depositing organization: Research Institute of Molecular Pathology (IMP). Publication: Transcriptional regulators form diverse groups with context-dependent regulatory functions. Stampfel G, Kazmar T, Frank O, Wienerroither S, Reiter F, Stark A. Nature. 2015 Nov 9. doi: 10.1038/nature15545. PubMed 26550828.
Backbone
  Vector backbone: pDONR221
  Backbone manufacturer: Invitrogen
  Backbone size w/o insert (bp): 4762
  Vector type: Gateway entry vector
Growth in bacteria
  Bacterial resistance: Kanamycin, 50 μg/mL
  Growth temperature: 37°C
  Growth strain: DH5alpha
  Copy number: High Copy
Gene/Insert
  Gene/Insert name: Cand1 (alt names: FBgn0027568; CG5366, FBtr0080054)
  Species: D. melanogaster (fly)
  Insert size (bp): 3744
  Entrez Gene: CG5366 (a.k.a. BcDNA:GH07774, Dmel\CG5366)
  Cloning method: Gateway Cloning
  Sequencing primers: 5′ M13-F20; 3′ M13R
Terms and licenses: Academic/Nonprofit Terms; Industry Terms: Not Available to Industry
How to cite: pFOSGE_COF4C01 was a gift from Alexander Stark (Addgene plasmid # 71009 ; http://n2t.net/addgene:71009 ; RRID:Addgene_71009)
