[The description below was written by a language model from this plasmid's Addgene catalogue record.]
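Description:
pFOSGE_COF4C01 is a Gateway entry clone built on the commercial pDONR221 donor vector, carrying the Drosophila melanogaster gene Cand1 (also recorded as CG5366, FBgn0027568; transcript FBtr0080054) as an insert of about 3.7 kb. It is a bacterial cloning plasmid rather than an expression vector: it is maintained at high copy number in standard E. coli cloning strains and selected with kanamycin. The insert was introduced by Gateway recombination. In a pDONR221-derived entry clone, the BP reaction normally replaces the donor vector's counter-selection cassette with the gene of interest, leaving it flanked by attL sites. The record does not include a feature table, so the exact att junctions, the presence or absence of a stop codon, and any added tags cannot be confirmed. M13 forward and reverse primer sites on the backbone flank the insert and are listed for sequence verification.

No promoter driving Cand1 in a eukaryotic host is described, which is typical of entry clones. The plasmid serves as a shuttle intermediate, from which the Cand1 sequence can be moved by LR recombination into any compatible Gateway destination vector that supplies the promoter, fusion tags or other functional elements needed for a given experiment. The associated publication concerns a systematic study of transcriptional regulators and their context-dependent regulatory functions, which suggests this clone belongs to a larger collection of fly factor coding sequences prepared for transfer into assay vectors. However, the record itself states the purpose only as a Gateway entry clone.
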