>Addgene plasmid #71009 | pFOSGE_COF4C01 | depositor partial sequence | sequence record 126951 | insert
ATGGCGTCACATCAGTACCACCAAATTGCCAATTTGCTGGAAAAAATGACGTCGACGGACAAGGACTTCC
GTTTCATGGCGACAAACGATCTGATGACGGAGCTACAGAAGGATAGCATCATCCTGGACGACGAGTCCGA
GAAAAAGGTGGTGCGAATGGTGCTCAAGCTGCTGGAAGACAAGAACGGCGAAGTTCAGAACCTGGCTGTC
AAGTGCCTGGGTCCCCTGGTCAACAAGGTGAAGGAGATCCAGGTGGAGACCATCGTGGACTCGCTGTGCG
CCAACATGATGTCCAACACGGAGCAGCTGCGCGACATATCGAGTATTGGCCTAAAGACAGTGATTGCCGA
GCTGCCGCAGTCCTCAAACTCCCTGGCCCCAAATGTCTGTCAAAGGATCACCGGCAAACTGAGCACAGCA
ATTGAGAAGGAGGACGTCTCTGTGAAACTGGAGTCGCTGGACATTCTGGCCGATCTGCTCTCTCGCTTCG
GGGAGTTCCTCGTTCCCTTCCACAGCACCATTCTGAAAGCTCTGATGCCCCAGTTGGCCTCATCGCGCCA
GGCTGTTCGCAAGCGTACCATCGTGGCCCTGTCATTTCTGCTGATCCAGGCCAATAGCAACGCCTACAAC
GGTGTCATCGATCATCTGCTCGATGGCCTAGAGAACCCACCAAATCCAGCTGCCATTCGAACTTACATTC
AGTGCCTGGCTTCGATATGTCGACAGGCTGGCCATCGACTTTGCAATCACATTGATCGCTCCATGCTCCT
GCTGAGCCAGTACAGCCAGCGGGATGACGATGAGCTGCGCGAGTTTTGTCTGCAGGCCTGCGAAGCTTTC
GTCATGCGCTGCCCAGATGCCATAAACCCGCATATTCCCATGATCCTGGAGCTGTGCCTCAACTATATCA
CCTACGATCCAAACTACAACTACGAGACGGATGATGGCGACACTGGCAATGCCATGGACACGGAGGATGA
TGAGTACGTCGATAGTGAGGAGTACAGTGACGACGACGACATGAGCTGGAAGGTTCGTCGCGCTGCAGCC
AAGTGTCTGGAGGTCTTGATATCCACACGGCAGGAGCTCGTCGAGGACTTCTATCGCAGCCTGAGTCCGG
CTTTGATTGCGCGCTTCAAGGAGCGTGAGGAGAATGTTAAGTCCGACATATTTCACGCCTATGTGGCCCT
GCTAAAGAACACACGCCTCACCGACGACGTGGCCAACGACCACGACTCAATGGATCAGGTATCGGGTCCG
ACCTCGCTGTTAATTGAGCAGCTGCCACTCATTGTGAAAGCCATACAGCCGTTAATGAGGGAAAAATCGA
TGAAAACGCGTCAAGACTGCTTCCTCTTGCTGCGCGAGCTGTTGATTTCGCTACCAGGTGCCCTGGGACC
CTACTTGGACAGCATTGTGCCAGGCATAAGCTATTCGCTGAATGACAAAAGCTCTACCAGCAACATGAAG
ATCGAATCTCTGGGATTCCTTTACTCGCTGCTCCAAGGACATCCGCCGCATGTCTTTCATCCACATATTC
CCCTACTGGTGCCCCTCGTAGTGACTTCGGTCTTCGATCCTTTCTATAAGATTGCCACCGAGGCGCTTTT
GGTGCTGCAGCAGTTGGTAAAGGTGATTCGTCCATTAGAACCGAATGCGGCCAAGTCCGACTTTGATGCC
CCATCGTTTGTGGGTCAGGTTTACTCGTGCACATTGCAGAAACTGAAAGTGACGGATGTCGACCAGGAGG
TAAAGGAGCGAGCCATAGCCTGCATGGGGCAGATTATCGCCAACATGGGCGACATGCTGCAGAATGAGCT
GGCGGTTTGCCTGCCAATCTTCATGGAGCGCCTAAAGAACGAAGTAACCCGTTTGAGCAGCGTGAAGGCG
TTGACCCTGATCGCAGCTTCGTCCCTGCGCATAGATCTGACACCCATCCTGCACGACGTGTTGCCCGCAT
TGGGCACATTCCTGCGTAAGAACCACCGCGCCCTCAAGCTGCACTCCCTCGATCTGATCAACAAGATCGT
CATCAACTATTCGAGCAACTTCGAGGCGAACCTTCTGCAGACAGCCATAGTTGAGATCCCACCGCTTATA
TCGGATTCGGATTTGCACGTAGCCCAGTACTCTCTGACGCTTTTGAGCACCGTAGCTCGCAGGCAGCCCC
AAGCTCTGGTCGGCATACATGAGCAGTTCTTGCGCTCCGTGCTCATTTTGGTTCGATCTCCTTTGCTGCA
GGGATCCGCATTGAATTGCACGTTGGAGCTGTTCCAGGCCTTGGTGCAAACACAGCTGTCTGGCCTGGAC
TATCATTCGCTCGTTTCGAAGCTAATGGCACCAGTTCTGGGTGGCAACGGTGACGTCAAATCCAGAGCCA
CTGCCGGCGCTCCCAGTGAGGTGGTGCAGCTGCACAAGCAGGCCTATCACTCATCGGCCAAGTGCATTGC
TGCCTTAACACAGCAGTGTCCCCAGGTGGCGACCCCATTGGCCACAAAGCTGATAACGGATCTGCAGAAG
CGTAACGATACGGAAATCATATTCTGTTTGCTCACCATCGGTGAGATTGGCAGGCACTTTGATCTGAGCT
CCATACAGGTGCTGCCGCAGACAATTATTGAATGCTTTGGGGCCACCTCGGAGGATGTAAAGGCTGCAGC
CTCGCACGCTCTCGGCGCTGTGTCCGTGGGCAGCCTGCAGACATACCTGCCTCTGATTCTGCACGAGATT
GAGGTGCAGCCGAAGAGACAGTATTTGCTGCTACATTCGCTTAAGGAGGTCATTTCATCGCTATCGGTAT
CGCCCAGCGGACTCGCCCAGCTCCTACCCTCGGTGCCATCCATTTGGGATCAGCTCTTCAAGCATTGCGA
GTGTTCGGAGGAGGGATCACGCAACGTGGTGGCCGAGTGCCTGGGCAAACTGGTGCTGGTCAATCCCGAC
GAGCTGCTGCCGCAACTGCAGCAGGCATTGCGTTCCGAAAGCGCCACCATGCGCACCGTTGTTGTCTCCT
CAGTAAAGTTTACCATCTCCGATCAGCCGCAGCCCATTGATGTTCTGCTCAAGCAGAACATTGGCGAGTT
TCTATTTGCCCTGCGAGATCCGGAGCCCCAAGTGAGACGCGTCGCACTAGTAGCCTTCAATTCGGCGGTA
CACAACAAGCCCAGTTTGGTGCGCGATTTGCTGCCCACCCTTTTGCCTTGGCTCTACTCGGAGACGAAGG
TGAAGAGCGAACTGATTAGGGAGGTGGAGATGGGTCCCTTCAAGCACACCGTCGACGACGGTCTCGACAT
TCGCAAAGCGGCATTTGAATGCATGTACACACTTCTCGAGCAGGGCTTGGATCGTGTGGATGTCATGCAG
TTCCTGGACCATGTCCAGGCTGGTCTGTGCGACCACTACGACATCAAGATGCTGACGTACCTGATGACGG
CACGTCTGGCCATCTTGTGCCCGGATAAGGTTCTGCTAAGACTCGATCAATTTATACAGCAACTACGTGA
TACGTGCACCCACAAGGTGAAGGCCAACTCTGTGAAACAGGAGTACGAAAAGCAGGACGAACTCAAGCGT
TCTGCCCTTCGTGCAGTCTCGGCCCTTTCGCAAATACCCAAAGCAAACAAAAATCAGCAGTTAGTGGATT
TCCTCAAGTCGATCAAAGAAACACCGGAATTAAACAAGATCTTCGAGTACATACAGAAGGATTCCATCAC
CGGTAGCTCAGATATTATAGTAATGGATCAGAGT
