>Addgene plasmid #71009 | pFOSGE_COF4C01 | addgene partial sequence | sequence record 131614 | M13-F20 5'-TGTAAAACGACGGCCAGT-3'
TATGATTTTATTTTGACTGATAGTGACCTGTTCGTTGCAACAAATTGATGAGCAATGCTTTTTTATAATG
CCAACTTTGTACAAAAAAGCAGGCTTCATGGCGTCACATCAGTACCACCAAATTGCCAATTTGCTGGAAA
AAATGACGTCGACGGACAAGGACTTCCGTTTCATGGCGACAAACGATCTGATGACGGAGCTACAGAAGGA
TAGCATCATCCTGGACGACGAGTCCGAGAAAAAGGTGGTGCGAATGGTGCTCAAGCTGCTGGAAGACAAG
AACGGCGAAGTTCAGAACCTGGCTGTCAAGTGCCTGGGTCCCCTGGTCAACAAGGTGAAGGAGATCCAGG
TGGAGACCATCGTGGACTCGCTGTGCGCCAACATGATGTCCAACACGGAGCAGCTGCGCGACATATCGAG
TATTGGCCTAAAGACAGTGATTGCCGAGCTGCCGCAGTCCTCAAACTCCCTGGCCCCAAATGTCTGTCAA
AGGATCACCGGCAAACTGAGCACAGCAATTGAGAAGGAGGACGTCTCTGTGAAACTGGAGTCGCTGGACA
TTCTGGCCGATCTGCTCTCTCGCTTCGGGGAGTTCCTCGTTCCCTTCCACAGCACCATTCTGAAAGCTCT
GATGCCCCAGTTGGCCTCATCGCGCCAGGCTGTTCGCAAGCGTACCATCGTGGCCCTGTCATTTCTGCTG
ATCCAGGCCAATAGCAACGCCTACAACGGTGTCATCGATCATCTGCTCGATGGCCTAGAGAACCCACCAA
ATCCAGCTGCCATTCGAACTTACATTCAGTGCCTGGCTTCGATATGTCGACAGGCTGGCCATCGACTTTG
CAATCACATTGATCGCTCCATGCTCCTGCTGAGCCAGTACAGCCAGCGGGATGACGATGAGCTGCGCGAG
TTTTGTCTGCAGGCCTGCGAAGCTTTCGTCATGCGCTGCCCAGATGCCATAAACCCGCATATTCCCATGA
TCCTGGAGCTGTGCCTCAACTATATCACCTACGATCCAAACTACAACTACGAGACGGATGATGGCGACAC
TGGCAATGCCATGGACACGGAGGATGATGAGTACGTCGATAGTGAGGAATTTCAGT
