>Addgene plasmid #71009 | pFOSGE_COF4C01 | addgene partial sequence | sequence record 131615 | M13-Rev 5'-CAGGAAACAGCTATGACC-3'
TCAGCTGGATGGCAAATAATGATTTTATTTTGACTGATAGTGACCTGTTCGTTGCAACAAATTGATAAGC
AATGCTTTCTTATAATGCCAACTTTGTACAAGAAAGCTGGGTCACTCTGATCCATTACTATAATATCTGA
GCTACCGGTGATGGAATCCTTCTGTATGTACTCGAAGATCTTGTTTAATTCCGGTGTTTCTTTGATCGAC
TTGAGGAAATCCACTAACTGCTGATTTTTGTTTGCTTTGGGTATTTGCGAAAGGGCCGAGACTGCACGAA
GGGCAGAACGCTTGAGTTCGTCCTGCTTTTCGTACTCCTGTTTCACAGAGTTGGCCTTCACCTTGTGGGT
GCACGTATCACGTAGTTGCTGTATAAATTGATCGAGTCTTAGCAGAACCTTATCCGGGCACAAGATGGCC
AGACGTGCCGTCATCAGGTACGTCAGCATCTTGATGTCGTAGTGGTCGCACAGACCAGCCTGGACATGGT
CCAGGAACTGCATGACATCCACACGATCCAAGCCCTGCTCGAGAAGTGTGTACATGCATTCAAATGCCGC
TTTGCGAATGTCGAGACCGTCGTCGACGGTGTGCTTGAAGGGACCCATCTCCACCTCCCTAATCAGTTCG
CTCTTCACCTTCGTCTCCGAGTAGAGCCAAGGCAAAAGGGTGGGCAGCAAATCGCGCACCAAACTGGGCT
TGTTGTGTACCGCCGAATTGAAGGCTACTAGTGCGACGCGTCTCACTTGGGGCTCCGGATCTCGCAGGGC
AAATAGAAACTCGCCAATGTTCTGCTTGAGCAGAACATCAATGGGCTGCGGCTGATCGGAGATGGTAAAC
TTTACTGAGGAGACAACAACGGTGCGCATGGTGGCGCTTTCGGAACGCAATGCCTGCTGCAGTTGCGGCA
GCAGCTCGTCGGGATTGACCAGCACCAGTTTGCCCAGGCACTCGGCCACCACGTTGCGTGATCCCTCCTC
CGAACACTCGCAATGCTTGAAGAGCTGATCCCAAATGGATGGCACCGAGGGTAGGAGCTGGGCC
